>Addgene plasmid #147049 | pnYC-NpS_N | depositor full sequence | sequence record 289496 | Full Sequence
GGTATGGCAATGAAAGACGGTGAGCTGGTGATATGGGATAGTGTTCACCCTTGTTACACCGTTTTCCATG
AGCAAACTGAAACGTTTTCATCGCTCTGGAGTGAATACCACGACGATTTCCGGCAGTTTCTACACATATA
TTCGCAAGATGTGGCGTGTTACGGTGAAAACCTGGCCTATTTCCCTAAAGGGTTTATTGAGAATATGTTT
TTCGTCTCAGCCAATCCCTGGGTGAGTTTCACCAGTTTTGATTTAAACGTGGCCAATATGGACAACTTCT
TCGCCCCCGTTTTCACCATGGGCAAATATTATACGCAAGGCGACAAGGTGCTGATGCCGCTGGCGATTCA
GGTTCATCATGCCGTCTGTGATGGCTTCCATGTCGGCAGAATGCTTAATGAATTACAACAGTACTGCGAT
GAGTGGCAGGGCGGGGCGTAATTTTTTTAAGGCAGTTATTGGTGCCCTTAAACGCCTGGTGCTACGCCTG
AATAAGTGATAATAAGCGGATGAATGGCAGAAATTCGAAAGCAAATTCGACCCGGTCGTCGGTTCAGGGC
AGGGTCGTTAAATAGCCGCTTATGTCTATTGCTGGTTTACCGGTTTATTGACTACCGGAAGCAGTGTGAC
CGTGTGCTTCTCAAATGCCTGAGGCCAGTTTGCTCAGGCTCTCCCCGTGGAGGTAATAATTGACGATATG
ATCATTTATTCTGCCTCCCAGAGCCTGATAAAAACGGTTAGCGCTTCGTTAATACAGATGTAGGTGTTCC
ACAGGGTAGCCAGCAGCATCCTGCGATGCAGATCCGGAACATAATGGTGCAGGGCGCTTGTTTCGGCGTG
GGTATGGTGGCAGGCCCCGTGGCCGGGGGACTGTTGGGCGCTGCCGGCACCTGTCCTACGAGTTGCATGA
TAAAGAAGACAGTCATAAGTGCGGCGACGATAGTCATGCCCCGCGCCCACCGGAAGGAGCTACCGGACAG
CGGTGCGGACTGTTGTAACTCAGAATAAGAAATGAGGCCGCTCATGGCGTTGACTCTCAGTCATAGTATC
GTGGTATCACCGGTTGGTTCCACTCTCTGTTGCGGGCAACTTCAGCAGCACGTAGGGGACTTCCGCGTTT
CCAGACTTTACGAAACACGGAAACCGAAGACCATTCATGTTGTTGCTCAGGTCGCAGACGTTTTGCAGCA
GCAGTCGCTTCACGTTCGCTCGCGTATCGGTGATTCATTCTGCTAACCAGTAAGGCAACCCCGCCAGCCT
AGCCGGGTCCTCAACGACAGGAGCACGATCATGCGCACCCGTGGCCAGGACCCAACGCTGCCCGAGATGC
GCCGCGTGCGGCTGCTGGAGATGGCGGACGCGATGGATATGTTCTGCCAAGGGTTGGTTTGCGCATTCAC
AGTTCTCCGCAAGAATTGATTGGCTCCAATTCTTGGAGTGGTGAATCCGTTAGCGAGGTGCCGCCGGCTT
CCATTCAGGTCGAGGTGGCCCGGCTCCATGCACCGCGACGCAACGCGGGGAGGCAGACAAGGTATAGGGC
GGCGCCTACAATCCATGCCAACCCGTTCCATGTGCTCGCCGAGGCGGCATAAATCGCCGTGACGATCAGC
GGTCCAGTGATCGAAGTTAGGCTGGTAAGAGCCGCGAGCGATCCTTGAAGCTGTCCCTGATGGTCGTCAT
CTACCTGCCTGGACAGCATGGCCTGCAACGCGGGCATCCCGATGCCGCCGGAAGCGAGAAGAATCATAAT
GGGGAAGGCCATCCAGCCTCGCGTCGCGAACGCCAGCAAGACGTAGCCCAGCGCGTCGGCCGCCATGCCG
GCGATAATGGCCTGCTTCTCGCCGAAACGTTTGGTGGCGGGACCAGTGACGAAGGCTTGAGCGAGGGCGT
GCAAGATTCCGAATACCGCAAGCGACAGGCCGATCATCGTCGCGCTCCAGCGAAAGCGGTCCTCGCCGAA
AATGACCCAGAGCGCTGCCGGCACCTGTCCTACGAGTTGCATGATAAAGAAGACAGTCATAAGTGCGGCG
ACGATAGTCATGCCCCGCGCCCACCGGAAGGAGCTGACTGGGTTGAAGGCTCTCAAGGGCATCGGTCGAC
GCTCTCCCTTATGCGACTCCTGCATTAGGAAGCAGCCCAGTAGTAGGTTGAGGCCGTTGAGCACCGCCGC
CGCAAGGAATGGTGCATGCAAGGAGATGGCGCCCAACAGTCCCCCGGCCACGGGGCCTGCCACCATACCC
ACGCCGAAACAAGCGCTCATGAGCCCGAAGTGGCGAGCCCGATCTTCCCCATCGGTGATGTCGGCGATAT
AGGCGCCAGCAACCGCACCTGTGGCGCCGGTGATGCCGGCCACGATGCGTCCGGCGTAGAGGATCAGACT
AAGATCTCGATCCCGCGAAATTAATACGACTCACTATAGGGGAATTGTGAGCGGATAACAATTCCCCACT
AGTAATAATTTTGTTTAACTTTAAGAAGGAGATATACCATGGGCAGCAGCTGGAGCCACCCGCAGTTCGA
AAAAAGCAGCGGTACCGGCAGCGGCCTGGAAGTTCTGTTCCAGGGGCCCCATATGCTCGAGCTTAAGCAA
TTGGGATCCTAATAGTCTAGAGCTAGCCCTAGGAGATCCGGCTGCTAACAAAGCCCGAAAGGAAGCTGAG
TTGGCTGCTGCCACCGCTGAGCAATAACTAGCATAACCCCTTGGGGCCTCTAAACGGGTCTTGAGGGGTT
TTTTGCTGAAAGGAGGAACTATATCCGGATATCCCGCAAGAGGCCCGGCAGTACCGGCATAACCAAGCCT
ATGCCTACAGCATCCAGGGTGACGGTGCCGAGGATGACGATGAGCGCATTGTTAGATTTCATACACGGTG
CCTGACTGCGTTAGCAATTTAACTGTGATAAACTACCGCATTAAAGCTTATCGATGATAAGCTGTCAAAC
ATGAGAATTACAACTTATATCGTATGGGGCTGACTTCAGGTGCTACATTTGAAGAGATAAATTGCACTGA
AATCAAGAAATATTTTATCTGATTAATAAGATGATCTTCTTGAGATCGTTTTGGTCTGCGCGTAATCTCT
TGCTCTGAAAACGAAAAAACCGCCTTGCAGGGCGGTTTTTCGAAGGTTCTCTGAGCTACCAACTCTTTGA
ACCGAGGTAACTGGCTTGGAGGAGCGCAGTCACCAAAACTTGTCCTTTCAGTTTAGCCTTAACCGGCGCA
TGACTTCAAGACTAACTCCTCTAAATCAATTACCAGTGGCTGCTGCCAGTGGTGCTTTTGCATGTCTTTC
CGGGTTGGACTCAAGACGATAGTTACCGGATAAGGCGCAGCGGTCGGACTGAACGGGGGGTTCGTGCATA
CAGTCCAGCTTGGAGCGAACTGCCTACCCGGAACTGAGTGTCAGGCGTGGAATGAGACAAACGCGGCCAT
AACAGCGGAATGACACCGGTAAACCGAAAGGCAGGAACAGGAGAGCGCACGAGGGAGCCGCCAGGGGGAA
ACGCCTGGTATCTTTATAGTCCTGTCGGGTTTCGCCACCACTGATTTGAGCGTCAGATTTCGTGATGCTT
GTCAGGGGGGCGGAGCCTATGGAAAAACGGCTTTGCCGCGGCCCTCTCACTTCCCTGTTAAGTATCTTCC
TGGCATCTTCCAGGAAATCTCCGCCCCGTTCGTAAGCCATTTCCGCTCGCCGCAGTCGAACGACCGAGCG
TAGCGAGTCAGTGAGCGAGGAAGCGGAATATATCCTGTATCACATATTCTGCTGACGCACCGGTGCAGCC
TTTTTTCTCCTGCCACATGAAGCACTTCACTGACACCCTCATCAGTGCCAACATAGTAAGCCAGTATACA
CTCCCCTAGCGCTGATGTCCGGCGGTGCTTTTGCCGTTACGCACCACCCCGTCAGTAGCTGAACAGGAGG
GACAGCTGATAGAAACAGAAGCCACTGGAGCACCTCAAAAACACCATCATACACTAAATCAGTAAGTTGG
CAGCATCACCCGACGCACTTTGCGCCGAATAAATACCTGTGACGGAAGATCACTTCGCAGAATAAATAAA
TCCTGGTGTCCCTGTTGATACCGGGAAGCCCTGGGCCAACTTTTGGCGAAAATGAGACGTTGATCGGCAC
GTAAGAGGTTCCAACTTTCACCATAATGAAATAAGATCACTACCGGGCGTATTTTTTGAGTTATCGAGAT
TTTCAGGAGCTAAGGAAGCTAAAATGGAGAAAAAAATCACTGGATATACCACCGTTGATATATCCCAATG
GCATCGTAAAGAACATTTTGAGGCATTTCAGTCAGTTGCTCAATGTACCTATAACCAGACCGTTCAGCTG
GATATTACGGCCTTTTTAAAGACCGTAAAGAAAAATAAGCACAAGTTTTATCCGGCCTTTATTCACATTC
TTGCCCGCCTGATGAATGCTCATCCGGAATTC
Features (pLannotate 1.2.2; 17 found; start..end, strand, type, name):
    739..834     -  CDS            resD (fragment): REDF_ECOLI - Also known as D. Protein inferred from homology: Swiss-Prot protein existence level 3. Acts as a repressor of transcription and as a site-specific resolvase that cleaves at the RfsF site. From Escherichia coli (strain K12).
    824..881     +  CDS            TcR (fragment): tetracycline efflux protein; tet; confers resistance to tetracycline
    878..971     -  CDS            TcR (fragment): tetracycline efflux protein; tet; confers resistance to tetracycline
   1475..2375    -  CDS            TcR (fragment): tetracycline efflux protein; tet; confers resistance to tetracycline
   2402..2420    +  promoter       T7 promoter: promoter for bacteriophage T7 RNA polymerase
   2421..2445    +  protein_bind   lac operator: The lac repressor binds to the lac operator to inhibit transcription in E. coli. This inhibition can be relieved by adding lactose or isopropyl-β-D-thiogalactopyranoside (IPTG). lac repressor encoded by lacI
   2460..2482    +  RBS            RBS: efficient ribosome binding site from bacteriophage T7 gene 10 (Olins and Rangwala, 1989)
   2501..2523    +  CDS            Strep-Tag II (fragment): peptide that binds Strep-Tactin®, an engineered form of streptavidin
   2631..2680    +  CDS            SET1 (fragment): solubility-enhancement tag derived from T7 phage gene 10B
   2688..2735    +  terminator     T7 terminator: transcription terminator for bacteriophage T7 RNA polymerase
   2758..2862    -  CDS            TcR (fragment): tetracycline efflux protein; tet; confers resistance to tetracycline
   2910..2938    -  promoter       tet promoter: E. coli promoter for tetracycline efflux protein gene
   3050..3595    +  rep_origin     p15A ori: Plasmids containing the medium-copy-number p15A origin of replication can be propagated in E. coli cells that contain a second plasmid with the ColE1 origin.
   3683..3738    +  rep_origin     RSF ori (fragment): Plasmids containing the RSF 1030 origin of replication can be propagated in E. coli cells that contain additional plasmids with compatible origins.
   3857..4000    -  mobile_element IS1 (fragment): prokaryotic transposable element IS1
   4121..4223    +  promoter       cat promoter: promoter of the E. coli cat gene encoding chloramphenicol acetyltransferase
   4224..441     +  CDS            CmR (across the origin): chloramphenicol acetyltransferase; cat; confers resistance to chloramphenicol
