[The description below was written by a language model from this plasmid's Addgene catalogue record and pLannotate feature annotations shown in this document.]
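Description:
pnYC-NpS_N is an empty bacterial expression backbone of the pnYC family, a 4,442 nt plasmid intended for protein production in E. coli. It replicates from the p15A origin, catalogued here as low copy. This origin is compatible with ColE1-type plasmids, so the vector can be maintained in the same cell as a second expression plasmid. Selection is by chloramphenicol, through a chloramphenicol acetyltransferase gene driven by its own cat promoter. The annotation also picks up several tetracycline-resistance gene fragments and the tet promoter, together with short matches to resD, IS1 and an RSF origin. These appear to be non-functional remnants of the parental backbone, with the tet gene interrupted by the expression cassette, and tetracycline is not listed as a selection.

The expression cassette consists of a T7 promoter followed directly by a lac operator, the strong T7 gene 10 ribosome binding site, a cloning region and a T7 terminator. Transcription therefore depends on a host supplying T7 RNA polymerase and can be induced with IPTG, which relieves lac repressor binding. No lacI gene is annotated on the plasmid. Just downstream of the ribosome binding site lies a partial match to Strep-Tag II, positioned to give inserted proteins an N-terminal affinity tag for purification on Strep-Tactin. A short fragment matching a T7 gene 10-derived sequence sits immediately before the terminator. The record lists no insert and does not describe the cloning sites or any protease cleavage site. The associated publication concerns co-expression strategies for assembling multiprotein complexes, which fits the use of this vector alongside compatible plasmids to produce tagged subunits.
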