Addgene plasmid #147049: pnYC-NpS_N
Purpose: (Empty Backbone) Bacterial Expression vector
Depositing lab: Elisa Izaurralde. Depositing organization: Max Planck Institute for Developmental Biology. Publication: Deciphering correct strategies for multiprotein complex assembly by co-expression: application to complexes as large as the histone octamer. Diebold ML, Fribourg S, Koch M, Metzger T, Romier C. J Struct Biol. 2011 Aug;175(2):178-88. doi: 10.1016/j.jsb.2011.02.001. Epub 2011 Feb 12. PubMed 21320604.
Backbone
  Vector backbone: pnYC
  Vector type: Bacterial Expression
Growth in bacteria
  Bacterial resistance: Chloramphenicol, 25 μg/mL
  Growth temperature: 37°C
  Growth strain: DH5alpha
  Copy number: Low Copy
Gene/Insert
  Gene/Insert name: None
Terms and licenses: Academic/Nonprofit Terms; Industry Terms: Not Available to Industry
Depositor comments: Plasmids from this collection were made available to the research community and donated after the lab closed. Please note that the sequence provided by the depositing laboratory may be theoretical/predicted or based on Sanger sequencing results. There may be discrepancies between sequencing results obtained by Addgene and the depositor sequence. If an Addgene verified sequence is not available, please contact before placing your order to request that our lab fully sequence the plasmid.
How to cite: pnYC-NpS_N was a gift from Elisa Izaurralde (Addgene plasmid # 147049 ; http://n2t.net/addgene:147049 ; RRID:Addgene_147049)
